Addgene plasmid #112784: pTU1-D-recJD
Purpose: Downstream homology arm, RecJ is a ssDNA specific exonuclease, involved in genome repair and maintenance
Depositing lab: Chris French. Publication: BacilloFlex: A modular DNA assembly toolkit for Bacillus subtilis synthetic biology. Wicke N, Radford D, Verrone V, Wipat A, French CE. bioRxiv 185108 10.1101/185108.
Backbone
  Vector backbone: pSB1A2
  Backbone manufacturer: iGEM
  Backbone size w/o insert (bp): 2532
  Vector type: Bacterial Expression
Growth in bacteria
  Bacterial resistance: Ampicillin, 100 μg/mL
  Growth temperature: 37°C
  Growth strain: DH5alpha
  Copy number: High Copy
Gene/Insert
  Gene/Insert name: recJD
  Species: Synthetic
  Insert size (bp): 414
  Cloning method: Restriction Enzyme; 5′ cloning site BsmB1 (unknown if destroyed); 3′ cloning site BsmB1 (unknown if destroyed)
Terms and licenses: Academic/Nonprofit Terms; Industry Terms: Not Available to Industry
Depositor comments: Please visit https://www.biorxiv.org/content/early/2017/09/06/185108 for bioRxiv preprint.
How to cite: pTU1-D-recJD was a gift from Chris French (Addgene plasmid # 112784 ; http://n2t.net/addgene:112784 ; RRID:Addgene_112784)
