[The description below was written by a language model from this plasmid's Addgene catalogue record and pLannotate feature annotations shown in this document.]
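Description:
pTU1-D-recJD is a small, high-copy E. coli cloning plasmid from the BacilloFlex modular DNA assembly toolkit for Bacillus subtilis synthetic biology. It is built on the iGEM BioBrick backbone pSB1A2 and is maintained through a ColE1/pUC-type origin of replication. Selection is with ampicillin, provided by a β-lactamase gene under its native bla promoter. The feature table also identifies a putative bacterial transcription terminator and a remnant BioBrick prefix next to the insert position, which is consistent with the stated backbone. Although it is catalogued as a bacterial expression vector, the annotation shows no promoter driving the insert, so the plasmid functions as a part-storage vector rather than an expression construct.

The payload, recJD, is a fragment of roughly 400 bp that was cloned between BsmBI sites. The annotation matches it to part of the recJ (yrvE) coding sequence of B. subtilis strain 168. RecJ is a putative single-stranded-DNA-specific exonuclease involved in genome repair and maintenance. Here the fragment is not intended to produce protein. It serves as the downstream homology arm for targeting the recJ locus. In a Type IIS assembly scheme, such an arm would typically be combined with a matching upstream arm and intervening cargo so that the assembled cassette integrates into the B. subtilis chromosome by homologous recombination, although the record itself does not describe the partner parts or the assembly hierarchy. The catalogue lists the insert as 414 bp on a 2,532 bp backbone, whereas the sequenced record is 2,552 nt in total, so the stated backbone size probably includes a placeholder that the insert replaced.
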