Features (pLannotate 1.2.2; 6 found; start..end, strand, type, name):
     13..477     +  CDS            recJ (fragment): RECJ_BACSU - Also known as yrvE. Protein inferred from homology: Swiss-Prot protein existence level 3. Putative single-stranded-DNA-specific exonuclease (By similarity). RecA thread formation during DNA double-strand break repair requires RecJ or AadAB. From Bacillus subtilis (strain 168).
    671..1259    -  rep_origin     ori: high-copy-number ColE1/pMB1/pBR322/pUC origin of replication
   1430..2290    -  CDS            AmpR: β-lactamase; bla; confers resistance to ampicillin, carbenicillin, and related antibiotics
   2291..2395    -  promoter       AmpR promoter: bla
   2485..2528    -  terminator     bacterial terminator: putative bacterial transcription terminator
   2531..2550    +  misc_feature   BioBrick prefix: BioBrick prefix for parts that start with "ATG"
>Addgene plasmid #112784 | pTU1-D-recJD | depositor full sequence | sequence record 212538 | pTU1-D-recJD sequence 2552 bps
CGTCTCAGAAGAAGCATCGCAGAAATGAACATGCTGTCTCCTTTTGGCATGCTGAACCCGAAACCGCACG
TTCTCGTAGAAAATGCAGTACTGGAAGATGTCCGCAAGATAGGGGCAAATAAAACTCATGTCAAAATGAC
GATCAGAAACGAGTCGTCCCAGCTTGATTGCGTCGGTTTTAATAAAGGCGAGCTTCAAGAAGGCATCGTA
CCGGGTTCAAGAATTTCCATTGTCGGTGAGATGTCAATCAACGAATGGAACAATCGAAAAAAGCCGCAGC
TTATGATAAAGGATGCCGCTGTTTCTGAATGGCAGCTGTTTGATTTAAGGGGAAAACGGACGTGGGAAGA
CACAGTTTCCGCCCTTCCATCTGCTAAACGGGCCATTGTCTCTTTCAAAGAAGACTCAACAACATTACTT
CAAACTGAAGACCTTCGCCGAGAAGTGCACGTCATCAGTTCTAAAGATCAAGCAAAGTTAGAGAGACGCT
GCAGGCTTCCTCGCTCACTGACTCGCTGCGCTCGGTCGTTCGGCTGCGGCGAGCGGTATCAGCTCACTCA
AAGGCGGTAATACGGTTATCCACAGAATCAGGGGATAACGCAGGAAAGAACATGTGAGCAAAAGGCCAGC
AAAAGGCCAGGAACCGTAAAAAGGCCGCGTTGCTGGCGTTTTTCCATAGGCTCCGCCCCCCTGACGAGCA
TCACAAAAATCGACGCTCAAGTCAGAGGTGGCGAAACCCGACAGGACTATAAAGATACCAGGCGTTTCCC
CCTGGAAGCTCCCTCGTGCGCTCTCCTGTTCCGACCCTGCCGCTTACCGGATACCTGTCCGCCTTTCTCC
CTTCGGGAAGCGTGGCGCTTTCTCATAGCTCACGCTGTAGGTATCTCAGTTCGGTGTAGGTCGTTCGCTC
CAAGCTGGGCTGTGTGCACGAACCCCCCGTTCAGCCCGACCGCTGCGCCTTATCCGGTAACTATCGTCTT
GAGTCCAACCCGGTAAGACACGACTTATCGCCACTGGCAGCAGCCACTGGTAACAGGATTAGCAGAGCGA
GGTATGTAGGCGGTGCTACAGAGTTCTTGAAGTGGTGGCCTAACTACGGCTACACTAGAAGGACAGTATT
TGGTATCTGCGCTCTGCTGAAGCCAGTTACCTTCGGAAAAAGAGTTGGTAGCTCTTGATCCGGCAAACAA
ACCACCGCTGGTAGCGGTGGTTTTTTTGTTTGCAAGCAGCAGATTACGCGCAGAAAAAAAGGATCTCAAG
AAGATCCTTTGATCTTTTCTACGGGGTCTGACGCTCAGTGGAACGAAAACTCACGTTAAGGGATTTTGGT
CATGAGATTATCAAAAAGGATCTTCACCTAGATCCTTTTAAATTAAAAATGAAGTTTTAAATCAATCTAA
AGTATATATGAGTAAACTTGGTCTGACAGTTACCAATGCTTAATCAGTGAGGCACCTATCTCAGCGATCT
GTCTATTTCGTTCATCCATAGTTGCCTGACTCCCCGTCGTGTAGATAACTACGATACGGGAGGGCTTACC
ATCTGGCCCCAGTGCTGCAATGATACCGCGAGAGCCACGCTCACCGGCTCCAGATTTATCAGCAATAAAC
CAGCCAGCCGGAAGGGCCGAGCGCAGAAGTGGTCCTGCAACTTTATCCGCCTCCATCCAGTCTATTAATT
GTTGCCGGGAAGCTAGAGTAAGTAGTTCGCCAGTTAATAGTTTGCGCAACGTTGTTGCCATTGCTACAGG
CATCGTGGTGTCACGCTCGTCGTTTGGTATGGCTTCATTCAGCTCCGGTTCCCAACGATCAAGGCGAGTT
ACATGATCCCCCATGTTGTGCAAAAAAGCGGTTAGCTCCTTCGGTCCTCCGATCGTTGTCAGAAGTAAGT
TGGCCGCAGTGTTATCACTCATGGTTATGGCAGCACTGCATAATTCTCTTACTGTCATGCCATCCGTAAG
ATGCTTTTCTGTGACTGGTGAGTACTCAACCAAGTCATTCTGAGAATAGTGTATGCGGCGACCGAGTTGC
TCTTGCCCGGCGTCAATACGGGATAATACCGCGCCACATAGCAGAACTTTAAAAGTGCTCATCATTGGAA
AACGTTCTTCGGGGCGAAAACTCTCAAGGATCTTACCGCTGTTGAGATCCAGTTCGATGTAACCCACTCG
TGCACCCAACTGATCTTCAGCATCTTTTACTTTCACCAGCGTTTCTGGGTGAGCAAAAACAGGAAGGCAA
AATGCCGCAAAAAAGGGAATAAGGGCGACACGGAAATGTTGAATACTCATACTCTTCCTTTTTCAATATT
ATTGAAGCATTTATCAGGGTTATTGTCTCATGAGCGGATACATATTTGAATGTATTTAGAAAAATAAACA
AATAGGGGTTCCGCGCACATTTCCCCGAAAAGTGCCACCTGACGTCTAAGAAACCATTATTATCATGACA
TTAACCTATAAAAATAGGCGTATCACGAGGCAGAATTTCAGATAAAAAAAATCCTTAGCTTTCGCTAAGG
ATGATTTCTGGAATTCGCGGCCGCTTCTAGAA
