Features (pLannotate 1.2.2; 6 found; start..end, strand, type, name):
     13..477     +  CDS            recJ (fragment): RECJ_BACSU - Also known as yrvE. Protein inferred from homology: Swiss-Prot protein existence level 3. Putative single-stranded-DNA-specific exonuclease (By similarity). RecA thread formation during DNA double-strand break repair requires RecJ or AadAB. From Bacillus subtilis (strain 168).
    671..1259    -  rep_origin     ori: high-copy-number ColE1/pMB1/pBR322/pUC origin of replication
   1430..2290    -  CDS            AmpR: β-lactamase; bla; confers resistance to ampicillin, carbenicillin, and related antibiotics
   2291..2395    -  promoter       AmpR promoter: bla
   2485..2528    -  terminator     bacterial terminator: putative bacterial transcription terminator
   2531..2550    +  misc_feature   BioBrick prefix: BioBrick prefix for parts that start with "ATG"
>Addgene plasmid #112784 | pTU1-D-recJD | addgene full sequence | sequence record 218375 | Addgene NGS Result
CGTCTCAGAAGAAGCATCGCAGAAATGAACATGCTGTCTCCTTTTGGCATGCTGAACCCGAAACCGCACG
TTCTCGTAGAAAATGCAGTACTGGAAGATGTCCGCAAGATAGGGGCAAATAAAACTCATGTCAAAATGAC
GATCAGAAACGAGTCGTCCCAGCTTGATTGCGTCGGTTTTAATAAAGGCGAGCTTCAAGAAGGCATCGTA
CCGGGTTCAAGAATTTCCATTGTCGGTGAGATGTCAATCAACGAATGGAACAATCGAAAAAAGCCGCAGC
TTATGATAAAGGATGCCGCTGTTTCTGAATGGCAGCTGTTTGATTTAAGGGGAAAACGGACGTGGGAAGA
CACAGTTTCCGCCCTTCCATCTGCTAAACGGGCCATTGTCTCTTTCAAAGAAGACTCAACAACATTACTT
CAAACTGAAGACCTTCGCCGAGAAGTGCACGTCATCAGTTCTAAAGATCAAGCAAAGTTAGAGAGACGCT
GCAGGCTTCCTCGCTCACTGACTCGCTGCGCTCGGTCGTTCGGCTGCGGCGAGCGGTATCAGCTCACTCA
AAGGCGGTAATACGGTTATCCACAGAATCAGGGGATAACGCAGGAAAGAACATGTGAGCAAAAGGCCAGC
AAAAGGCCAGGAACCGTAAAAAGGCCGCGTTGCTGGCGTTTTTCCACAGGCTCCGCCCCCCTGACGAGCA
TCACAAAAATCGACGCTCAAGTCAGAGGTGGCGAAACCCGACAGGACTATAAAGATACCAGGCGTTTCCC
CCTGGAAGCTCCCTCGTGCGCTCTCCTGTTCCGACCCTGCCGCTTACCGGATACCTGTCCGCCTTTCTCC
CTTCGGGAAGCGTGGCGCTTTCTCATAGCTCACGCTGTAGGTATCTCAGTTCGGTGTAGGTCGTTCGCTC
CAAGCTGGGCTGTGTGCACGAACCCCCCGTTCAGCCCGACCGCTGCGCCTTATCCGGTAACTATCGTCTT
GAGTCCAACCCGGTAAGACACGACTTATCGCCACTGGCAGCAGCCACTGGTAACAGGATTAGCAGAGCGA
GGTATGTAGGCGGTGCTACAGAGTTCTTGAAGTGGTGGCCTAACTACGGCTACACTAGAAGAACAGTATT
TGGTATCTGCGCTCTGCTGAAGCCAGTTACCTTCGGAAAAAGAGTTGGTAGCTCTTGATCCGGCAAACAA
ACCACCGCTGGTAGCGGTGGTTTTTTTGTTTGCAAGCAGCAGATTACGCGCAGAAAAAAAGGATCTCAAG
AAGATCCTTTGATCTTTTCTACGGGGTCTGACGCTCAGTGGAACGAAAACTCACGTTAAGGGATTTTGGT
CATGAGATTATCAAAAAGGATCTTCACCTAGATCCTTTTAAATTAAAAATGAAGTTTTAAATCAATCTAA
AGTATATATGAGTAAACTTGGTCTGACAGTTACCAATGCTTAATCAGTGAGGCACCTATCTCAGCGATCT
GTCTATTTCGTTCATCCATAGTTGCCTGACTCCCCGTCGTGTAGATAACTACGATACGGGAGGGCTTACC
ATCTGGCCCCAGTGCTGCAATGATACCGCGAGAGCCACGCTCACCGGCTCCAGATTTATCAGCAATAAAC
CAGCCAGCCGGAAGGGCCGAGCGCAGAAGTGGTCCTGCAACTTTATCCGCCTCCATCCAGTCTATTAATT
GTTGCCGGGAAGCTAGAGTAAGTAGTTCGCCAGTTAATAGTTTGCGCAACGTTGTTGCCATTGCTACAGG
CATCGTGGTGTCACGCTCGTCGTTTGGTATGGCTTCATTCAGCTCCGGTTCCCAACGATCAAGGCGAGTT
ACATGATCCCCCATGTTGTGCAAAAAAGCGGTTAGCTCCTTCGGTCCTCCGATCGTTGTCAGAAGTAAGT
TGGCCGCAGTGTTATCACTCATGGTTATGGCAGCACTGCATAATTCTCTTACTGTCATGCCATCCGTAAG
ATGCTTTTCTGTGACTGGTGAGTACTCAACCAAGTCATTCTGAGAATAGTGTATGCGGCGACCGAGTTGC
TCTTGCCCGGCGTCAATACGGGATAATACCGCGCCACATAGCAGAACTTTAAAAGTGCTCATCATTGGAA
AACGTTCTTCGGGGCGAAAACTCTCAAGGATCTTACCGCTGTTGAGATCCAGTTCGATGTAACCCACTCG
TGCACCCAACTGATCTTCAGCATCTTTTACTTTCACCAGCGTTTCTGGGTGAGCAAAAACAGGAAGGCAA
AATGCCGCAAAAAAGGGAATAAGGGCGACACGGAAATGTTGAATACTCATACTCTTCCTTTTTCAATATT
ATTGAAGCATTTATCAGGGTTATTGTCTCATGAGCGGATACATATTTGAATGTATTTAGAAAAATAAACA
AATAGGGGTTCCGCGCACATTTCCCCGAAAAGTGCCACCTGACGTCTAAGAAACCATTATTATCATGACA
TTAACCTATAAAAATAGGCGTATCACGAGGCAGAATTTCAGATAAAAAAAATCCTTAGCTTTCGCTAAGG
ATGATTTCTGGAATTCGCGGCCGCTTCTAGAA
